Addgene plasmid #107126: pET21d-colEdes18/Imdes18
Purpose: plasmid for expression of computationally designed colicin endonuclease and immunity pair, des18
Depositing lab: Sarel Fleishman. Depositing organization: Weizmann Institute of Science. Publication: Ultrahigh specificity in a network of computationally designed protein-interaction pairs. Netzer R, Listov D, Lipsh R, Dym O, Albeck S, Knop O, Kleanthous C, Fleishman SJ. Nat Commun. 2018 Dec 11;9(1):5286. doi: 10.1038/s41467-018-07722-9. PubMed 30538236.
Backbone
  Vector backbone: pET21d
  Backbone size w/o insert (bp): 5440
  Vector type: Bacterial Expression
Growth in bacteria
  Bacterial resistance: Ampicillin, 100 μg/mL
  Growth temperature: 37°C
  Growth strain: T7 Express lysY/Iq (NEB)
  Copy number: High Copy
Gene/Insert
  Gene/Insert name: colEdes18/Imdes18
  Species: Synthetic
  Promoter: T7
  Tag / fusion protein: His-tag (C terminal on backbone)
  Cloning method: Restriction Enzyme; 5′ cloning site NcoI (not destroyed); 3′ cloning site XhoI (not destroyed)
  Sequencing primers: 5′ TAATACGACTCACTATAGGG; 3′ GCTAGTTATTGCTCAGCGG
Terms and licenses: Academic/Nonprofit Terms; Industry Terms: Not Available to Industry
Depositor comments: Two genes in tandem (colE, Im), separated by 2 nucleotides (AA). See partial sequences. AA sequence of colEdes18: MESKRNKPGKATGKGKPVGDRWLDDAGKDSGAPIPDRIADKLRDKEFKNFDDFRKKFWEEVSKDPDLAKQFKRANRNRIKQGEAPFAPQKDQVGGRKTFELHHDKPISQDGGVYDMNNIRVTTPKRHIDIHRGK and AA sequence of Imdes18: MELKHSISDYTEAEFLEFVKKIVEGLLGQPSVEEFIRLTEHPSGSDLIYYPRDDREDSPEGIVKEIKEWRAANGKSGFKQGLEHHHHHH
How to cite: pET21d-colEdes18/Imdes18 was a gift from Sarel Fleishman (Addgene plasmid # 107126 ; http://n2t.net/addgene:107126 ; RRID:Addgene_107126)
