[The description below was written by a language model from this plasmid's Addgene catalogue record and pLannotate feature annotations shown in this document.]
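Description:
pET21d-colEdes18/Imdes18 is a bacterial expression plasmid built on the pET21d backbone for producing a computationally designed colicin endonuclease and its cognate immunity protein (pair "des18") in E. coli. It replicates from a ColE1/pBR322-type origin, with the adjacent bom and rop elements typical of pBR322-derived pET vectors (the catalogue entry nevertheless lists it as high copy). It is selected through the β-lactamase (AmpR) gene conferring ampicillin resistance. An f1 origin is also present, allowing single-stranded DNA production. Short tetracycline-resistance fragments flanking the lacI region are backbone remnants and are not functional markers.

The synthetic insert was cloned between NcoI and XhoI and consists of two open reading frames in tandem, separated by only two nucleotides. The first encodes the designed colicin DNase domain and the second the designed immunity protein; automated annotation finds both to be most similar to the natural colicin E2 and Im2 proteins. Both are transcribed as a single message from a T7 promoter controlled by a lac operator, with the T7 gene 10 ribosome binding site upstream and a T7 terminator downstream. The plasmid-borne lacI gene supplies repressor, so expression requires a host providing T7 RNA polymerase and is induced with IPTG. Co-expressing the immunity protein neutralises the otherwise toxic nuclease. The backbone-derived C-terminal hexahistidine tag sits on the immunity protein only, so the complex can in principle be captured by metal-affinity purification through that partner. The annotated "9xHis" fragment is this six-histidine tag, and the short "SET1" hit after it appears to be an annotation of backbone sequence rather than part of the expressed proteins. The construct comes from work on engineering networks of highly specific protein-interaction pairs.
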