Features (pLannotate 1.2.2; 20 found; start..end, strand, type, name):
     19..607     +  rep_origin     ori: high-copy-number ColE1/pMB1/pBR322/pUC origin of replication
    793..932     -  misc_feature   bom: basis of mobility region from pBR322
   1034..1225    -  CDS            rop: Rop protein, which maintains plasmids at low copy number; rop
   1242..1622    +  CDS            YPB1_ECOLX: Protein predicted: Swiss-Prot protein existence level 4. From Escherichia coli.
   1694..1985    -  CDS            TcR (fragment): tetracycline efflux protein; tet; confers resistance to tetracycline
   2000..2021    -  protein_bind   CAP binding site: CAP binding activates transcription in the presence of cAMP. E. coli catabolite activator protein
   2034..3115    -  CDS            lacI: lac repressor; lacI; The lac repressor binds to the lac operator to inhibit transcription in E. coli. This inhibition can be relieved by adding lactose or isopropyl-β-D-thiogalactopyranoside (IPTG).
   3116..3193    -  promoter       lacI promoter: lacI
   3201..3480    -  CDS            TcR (fragment): tetracycline efflux protein; tet; confers resistance to tetracycline
   3502..3520    +  promoter       T7 promoter: promoter for bacteriophage T7 RNA polymerase
   3521..3545    +  protein_bind   lac operator: The lac repressor binds to the lac operator to inhibit transcription in E. coli. This inhibition can be relieved by adding lactose or isopropyl-β-D-thiogalactopyranoside (IPTG). lac repressor encoded by lacI
   3560..3582    +  RBS            RBS: efficient ribosome binding site from bacteriophage T7 gene 10 (Olins and Rangwala, 1989)
   3604..3990    +  CDS            col (fragment): CEA2_ECOLX - Also known as ceaB. Experimental evidence at protein level: Swiss-Prot protein existence level 1. Colicins are polypeptide toxins produced by and active against E.coli and closely related bacteria. From Escherichia coli.
   3996..4238    +  CDS            imm (fragment): IMM2_ECOLX - Also known as ceiB. Experimental evidence at protein level: Swiss-Prot protein existence level 1. This protein is able to protect a cell, which harbors the plasmid ColE2 encoding colicin E2, against colicin E2. From Escherichia coli.
   4245..4262    +  CDS            9xHis (fragment): 9xHis affinity tag
   4272..4321    +  CDS            SET1 (fragment): solubility-enhancement tag derived from T7 phage gene 10B
   4329..4376    +  terminator     T7 terminator: transcription terminator for bacteriophage T7 RNA polymerase
   4413..4841    +  rep_origin     f1 ori (sequence partly withheld): f1 bacteriophage origin of replication; arrow indicates direction of (+) strand synthesis
   4894..4998    +  promoter       AmpR promoter: bla
   4999..5859    +  CDS            AmpR: β-lactamase; bla; confers resistance to ampicillin, carbenicillin, and related antibiotics
>Addgene plasmid #107126 | pET21d-colEdes18/Imdes18 | addgene full sequence | sequence record 204360 | Addgene NGS Result
AAAGATCAAAGGATCTTCTTGAGATCCTTTTTTTCTGCGCGTAATCTGCTGCTTGCAAACAAAAAAACCA
CCGCTACCAGCGGTGGTTTGTTTGCCGGATCAAGAGCTACCAACTCTTTTTCCGAAGGTAACTGGCTTCA
GCAGAGCGCAGATACCAAATACTGTCCTTCTAGTGTAGCCGTAGTTAGGCCACCACTTCAAGAACTCTGT
AGCACCGCCTACATACCTCGCTCTGCTAATCCTGTTACCAGTGGCTGCTGCCAGTGGCGATAAGTCGTGT
CTTACCGGGTTGGACTCAAGACGATAGTTACCGGATAAGGCGCAGCGGTCGGGCTGAACGGGGGGTTCGT
GCACACAGCCCAGCTTGGAGCGAACGACCTACACCGAACTGAGATACCTACAGCGTGAGCTATGAGAAAG
CGCCACGCTTCCCGAAGGGAGAAAGGCGGACAGGTATCCGGTAAGCGGCAGGGTCGGAACAGGAGAGCGC
ACGAGGGAGCTTCCAGGGGGAAACGCCTGGTATCTTTATAGTCCTGTCGGGTTTCGCCACCTCTGACTTG
AGCGTCGATTTTTGTGATGCTCGTCAGGGGGGCGGAGCCTATGGAAAAACGCCAGCAACGCGGCCTTTTT
ACGGTTCCTGGCCTTTTGCTGGCCTTTTGCTCACATGTTCTTTCCTGCGTTATCCCCTGATTCTGTGGAT
AACCGTATTACCGCCTTTGAGTGAGCTGATACCGCTCGCCGCAGCCGAACGACCGAGCGCAGCGAGTCAG
TGAGCGAGGAAGCGGAAGAGCGCCTGATGCGGTATTTTCTCCTTACGCATCTGTGCGGTATTTCACACCG
CAATGGTGCACTCTCAGTACAATCTGCTCTGATGCCGCATAGTTAAGCCAGTATACACTCCGCTATCGCT
ACGTGACTGGGTCATGGCTGCGCCCCGACACCCGCCAACACCCGCTGACGCGCCCTGACGGGCTTGTCTG
CTCCCGGCATCCGCTTACAGACAAGCTGTGACCGTCTCCGGGAGCTGCATGTGTCAGAGGTTTTCACCGT
CATCACCGAAACGCGCGAGGCAGCTGCGGTAAAGCTCATCAGCGTGGTCGTGAAGCGATTCACAGATGTC
TGCCTGTTCATCCGCGTCCAGCTCGTTGAGTTTCTCCAGAAGCGTTAATGTCTGGCTTCTGATAAAGCGG
GCCATGTTAAGGGCGGTTTTTTCCTGTTTGGTCACTGATGCCTCCGTGTAAGGGGGATTTCTGTTCATGG
GGGTAATGATACCGATGAAACGAGAGAGGATGCTCACGATACGGGTTACTGATGATGAACATGCCCGGTT
ACTGGAACGTTGTGAGGGTAAACAACTGGCGGTATGGATGCGGCGGGACCAGAGAAAAATCACTCAGGGT
CAATGCCAGCGCTTCGTTAATACAGATGTAGGTGTTCCACAGGGTAGCCAGCAGCATCCTGCGATGCAGA
TCCGGAACATAATGGTGCAGGGCGCTGACTTCCGCGTTTCCAGACTTTACGAAACACGGAAACCGAAGAC
CATTCATGTTGTTGCTCAGGTCGCAGACGTTTTGCAGCAGCAGTCGCTTCACGTTCGCTCGCGTATCGGT
GATTCATTCTGCTAACCAGTAAGGCAACCCCGCCAGCCTAGCCGGGTCCTCAACGACAGGAGCACGATCA
TGCGCACCCGTGGGGCCGCCATGCCGGCGATAATGGCCTGCTTCTCGCCGAAACGTTTGGTGGCGGGACC
AGTGACGAAGGCTTGAGCGAGGGCGTGCAAGATTCCGAATACCGCAAGCGACAGGCCGATCATCGTCGCG
CTCCAGCGAAAGCGGTCCTCGCCGAAAATGACCCAGAGCGCTGCCGGCACCTGTCCTACGAGTTGCATGA
TAAAGAAGACAGTCATAAGTGCGGCGACGATAGTCATGCCCCGCGCCCACCGGAAGGAGCTGACTGGGTT
GAAGGCTCTCAAGGGCATCGGTCGAGATCCCGGTGCCTAATGAGTGAGCTAACTTACATTAATTGCGTTG
CGCTCACTGCCCGCTTTCCAGTCGGGAAACTGTCGTGCCAGCTGCATTAATGAATCGGCCAACGCGCGGG
GAGAGGCGGTTTGCGTATTGGGCGCCAGGGTGGTTTTTCTTTTCACCAGTGAGACGGGCAACAGCTGATT
GCCCTTCACCGCCTGGCCCTGAGAGAGTTGCAGCAAGCGGTCCACGCTGGTTTGCCCCAGCAGGCGAAAA
TCCTGTTTGATGGTGGTTAACGGCGGGATATAACATGAGCTGTCTTCGGTATCGTCGTATCCCACTACCG
AGATATCCGCACCAACGCGCAGCCCGGACTCGGTAATGGCGCGCATTGCGCCCAGCGCCATCTGATCGTT
GGCAACCAGCATCGCAGTGGGAACGATGCCCTCATTCAGCATTTGCATGGTTTGTTGAAAACCGGACATG
GCACTCCAGTCGCCTTCCCGTTCCGCTATCGGCTGAATTTGATTGCGAGTGAGATATTTATGCCAGCCAG
CCAGACGCAGACGCGCCGAGACAGAACTTAATGGGCCCGCTAACAGCGCGATTTGCTGGTGACCCAATGC
GACCAGATGCTCCACGCCCAGTCGCGTACCGTCTTCATGGGAGAAAATAATACTGTTGATGGGTGTCTGG
TCAGAGACATCAAGAAATAACGCCGGAACATTAGTGCAGGCAGCTTCCACAGCAATGGCATCCTGGTCAT
CCAGCGGATAGTTAATGATCAGCCCACTGACGCGTTGCGCGAGAAGATTGTGCACCGCCGCTTTACAGGC
TTCGACGCCGCTTCGTTCTACCATCGACACCACCACGCTGGCACCCAGTTGATCGGCGCGAGATTTAATC
GCCGCGACAATTTGCGACGGCGCGTGCAGGGCCAGACTGGAGGTGGCAACGCCAATCAGCAACGACTGTT
TGCCCGCCAGTTGTTGTGCCACGCGGTTGGGAATGTAATTCAGCTCCGCCATCGCCGCTTCCACTTTTTC
CCGCGTTTTCGCAGAAACGTGGCTGGCCTGGTTCACCACGCGGGAAACGGTCTGATAAGAGACACCGGCA
TACTCTGCGACATCGTATAACGTTACTGGTTTCACATTCACCACCCTGAATTGACTCTCTTCCGGGCGCT
ATCATGCCATACCGCGAAAGGTTTTGCGCCATTCGATGGTGTCCGGGATCTCGACGCTCTCCCTTATGCG
ACTCCTGCATTAGGAAGCAGCCCAGTAGTAGGTTGAGGCCGTTGAGCACCGCCGCCGCAAGGAATGGTGC
ATGCAAGGAGATGGCGCCCAACAGTCCCCCGGCCACGGGGCCTGCCACCATACCCACGCCGAAACAAGCG
CTCATGAGCCCGAAGTGGCGAGCCCGATCTTCCCCATCGGTGATGTCGGCGATATAGGCGCCAGCAACCG
CACCTGTGGCGCCGGTGATGCCGGCCACGATGCGTCCGGCGTAGAGGATCGAGATCTCGATCCCGCGAAA
TTAATACGACTCACTATAGGGGAATTGTGAGCGGATAACAATTCCCCTCTAGAAATAATTTTGTTTAACT
TTAAGAAGGAGATATACCATGGAGAGTAAACGGAATAAGCCAGGGAAGGCGACAGGTAAAGGTAAACCAG
TTGGTGACCGTTGGCTGGACGACGCGGGTAAAGATTCTGGTGCGCCGATCCCGGATCGTATTGCGGACAA
ACTGCGTGACAAAGAATTCAAAAACTTCGACGACTTCCGTAAGAAATTCTGGGAAGAAGTTTCTAAAGAC
CCAGACCTGGCGAAACAGTTCAAACGTGCGAACCGTAACCGTATTAAGCAGGGTGAAGCGCCGTTCGCTC
CGCAAAAAGACCAGGTTGGCGGTCGCAAAACTTTCGAACTGCACCACGACAAACCGATCTCTCAGGACGG
TGGTGTTTACGATATGAACAACATCAGAGTGACCACACCTAAGCGACATATTGATATTCATCGGGGTAAG
TAAAAATGGAACTGAAACATAGTATTAGTGATTATACCGAGGCTGAATTTCTGGAGTTTGTTAAGAAAAT
CGTTGAAGGTCTGCTGGGTCAGCCGTCTGTTGAAGAATTCATCCGTCTGACCGAACACCCGTCTGGTTCT
GACCTGATCTACTACCCGCGTGACGACCGTGAAGACTCTCCGGAAGGTATCGTTAAAGAAATCAAAGAAT
GGCGAGCTGCTAACGGTAAGTCAGGATTTAAACAGGGCCTCGAGCACCACCACCACCACCACTGAGATCC
GGCTGCTAACAAAGCCCGAAAGGAAGCTGAGTTGGCTGCTGCCACCGCTGAGCAATAACTAGCATAACCC
CTTGGGGCCTCTAAACGGGTCTTGAGGGGTTTTTTGCTGAAAGGAGGAACTATATCCGGATTGGCGAATG
GG
[124 nt withheld, positions 4413-4536]
C
[91 nt withheld, positions 4538-4628]
A
[49 nt withheld, positions 4630-4678]
CCTTTGACGTTGGAGTCCACGTTCTTTAATAGTGGACTCTTGTTCCAAACTGGAACAACACTCAACCCTA
TCTCGGTCTATTCTTTTGATTTATAAGGGATTTTGCCGATTTCGGCCTATTGGTTAAAAAATGAGCTGAT
TTAACAAAAATTTAACGCGAATTTTAACAAAATATTAACGCTTACAATTTAGGTGGCACTTTTCGGGGAA
ATGTGCGCGGAACCCCTATTTGTTTATTTTTCTAAATACATTCAAATATGTATCCGCTCATGAGACAATA
ACCCTGATAAATGCTTCAATAATATTGAAAAAGGAAGAGTATGAGTATTCAACATTTCCGTGTCGCCCTT
ATTCCCTTTTTTGCGGCATTTTGCCTTCCTGTTTTTGCTCACCCAGAAACGCTGGTGAAAGTAAAAGATG
CTGAAGATCAGTTGGGTGCACGAGTGGGTTACATCGAACTGGATCTCAACAGCGGTAAGATCCTTGAGAG
TTTTCGCCCCGAAGAACGTTTTCCAATGATGAGCACTTTTAAAGTTCTGCTATGTGGCGCGGTATTATCC
CGTATTGACGCCGGGCAAGAGCAACTCGGTCGCCGCATACACTATTCTCAGAATGACTTGGTTGAGTACT
CACCAGTCACAGAAAAGCATCTTACGGATGGCATGACAGTAAGAGAATTATGCAGTGCTGCCATAACCAT
GAGTGATAACACTGCGGCCAACTTACTTCTGACAACGATCGGAGGACCGAAGGAGCTAACCGCTTTTTTG
CACAACATGGGGGATCATGTAACTCGCCTTGATCGTTGGGAACCGGAGCTGAATGAAGCCATACCAAACG
ACGAGCGTGACACCACGATGCCTGCAGCAATGGCAACAACGTTGCGCAAACTATTAACTGGCGAACTACT
TACTCTAGCTTCCCGGCAACAATTAATAGACTGGATGGAGGCGGATAAAGTTGCAGGACCACTTCTGCGC
TCGGCCCTTCCGGCTGGCTGGTTTATTGCTGATAAATCTGGAGCCGGTGAGCGTGGGTCTCGCGGTATCA
TTGCAGCACTGGGGCCAGATGGTAAGCCCTCCCGTATCGTAGTTATCTACACGACGGGGAGTCAGGCAAC
TATGGATGAACGAAATAGACAGATCGCTGAGATAGGTGCCTCACTGATTAAGCATTGGTAACTGTCAGAC
CAAGTTTACTCATATATACTTTAGATTGATTTAAAACTTCATTTTTAATTTAAAAGGATCTAGGTGAAGA
TCCTTTTTGATAATCTCATGACCAAAATCCCTTAACGTGAGTTTTCGTTCCACTGAGCGTCAGACCCCGT
AGA
